>Addgene plasmid #145229 | pGAL4-DBD-BHLHE41wt-IDR | addgene full sequence | sequence record 311414 | Addgene NGS Result
GACATTGATTATTGACTAGTTATTAATAGTAATCAATTACGGGGTCATTAGTTCATAGCCCATATATGGA
GTTCCGCGTTACATAACTTACGGTAAATGGCCCGCCTGGCTGACCGCCCAACGACCCCCGCCCATTGACG
TCAATAATGACGTATGTTCCCATAGTAACGCCAATAGGGACTTTCCATTGACGTCAATGGGTGGAGTATT
TACGGTAAACTGCCCACTTGGCAGTACATCAAGTGTATCATATGCCAAGTACGCCCCCTATTGACGTCAA
TGACGGTAAATGGCCCGCCTGGCATTATGCCCAGTACATGACCTTATGGGACTTTCCTACTTGGCAGTAC
ATCTACGTATTAGTCATCGCTATTACCATGGTGATGCGGTTTTGGCAGTACATCAATGGGCGTGGATAGC
GGTTTGACTCACGGGGATTTCCAAGTCTCCACCCCATTGACGTCAATGGGAGTTTGTTTTGGCACCAAAA
TCAACGGGACTTTCCAAAATGTCGTAACAACTCCGCCCCATTGACGCAAATGGGCGGTAGGCGTGTACGG
TGGGAGGTCTATATAAGCAGAGCTCTCTGGCTAACTAGAGAACCCACTGCTTACTGGCTTATCGAAATTA
ATACGACTCACTATAGGGAGACCCAAGCTTGGTACCGAGCTCGGATCCACTAGTAACGGCCGCCAGTGTG
CTGGAATTCATGAAGCTACTGTCTTCTATCGAACAAGCATGCGATATTTGCCGACTTAAAAAGCTCAAGT
GCTCCAAAGAAAAACCGAAGTGCGCCAAGTGTCTGAAGAACAACTGGGAGTGTCGCTACTCTCCCAAAAC
CAAAAGGTCTCCGCTGACTAGGGCACATCTGACAGAAGTGGAATCAAGGCTAGAAAGACTGGAACAGCTA
TTTCTACTGATTTTTCCTCGAGAAGACCTTGACATGATTTTGAAAATGGATTCTTTACAGGATATAAAAG
CATTGTTAACAGGATTATTTGTACAAGATAATGTGAATAAAGATGCCGTCACAGATAGATTGGCTTCAGT
GGAGACTGATATGCCTCTAACATTGAGACAGCATAGAATAAGTGCGACATCATCATCGGAAGAGAGTAGT
AACAAAGGTCAAAGACAGTTGACTGTATCGGCGATCGCTTGCGTCCCTGTCATACAAAGGACGCAACCCT
CTGCGGAGTTGGCCGCGGAAAATGACACAGACACCGATTCAGGTTATGGTGGCGAGGCAGAGGCGCGCCC
CGATAGGGAAAAGGGCAAAGGCGCGGGCGCATCTAGGGTCACAATAAAGCAAGAGCCACCAGGAGAGGAT
TCACCAGCCCCGAAGAGGATGAAATTGGACTCCAGAGGTGGCGGGTCAGGAGGAGGACCGGGCGGCGGAG
CTGCAGCCGCCGCAGCTGCTCTTTTGGGACCAGATCCAGCCGCGGCCGCAGCCCTTCTTAGACCCGACGC
GGCTCTCCTCTCCTCTCTGGTCGCATTTGGCGGGGGAGGTGGAGCCCCTTTCCCCCAACCAGCTGCCGCG
GCAGCACCCTTTTGTCTCCCCTTCTGCTTCCTGTCTCCTAGCGCCGCAGCAGCCTATGTGCAACCTTTCC
TGGACAAGTCTGGTCTTGAAAAATATCTCTACCCAGCAGCTGCCGCAGCTCCATTTCCACTGTTGTATCC
GGGAATCCCAGCCCCAGCTGCGGCCGCTGCCGCCGCAGCAGCGGCTGCTGCAGCAGCAGCTGCGTTCCCA
TGCCTCTCCTCTGTTCTTAGTCCTCCTCCAGAGAAGGCAGGAGCTGCCGCCGCTACACTGCTCCCCCATG
AGGTTGCTCCTCTTGGAGCCCCTCATCCGCAACACCCACACGGTAGGACACACCTTCCATTTGCTGGGCC
AAGAGAGCCAGGGAATCCAGAGAGCAGCGCACAGGAAGACCCTAGTCAGCCTGGCAAGGAGGCCCCCTGA
CGTACGTCTAGAGGGCCCTATTCTATAGTGTCACCTAAATGCTAGAGCTCGCTGATCAGCCTCGACTGTG
CCTTCTAGTTGCCAGCCATCTGTTGTTTGCCCCTCCCCCGTGCCTTCCTTGACCCTGGAAGGTGCCACTC
CCACTGTCCTTTCCTAATAAAATGAGGAAATTGCATCGCATTGTCTGAGTAGGTGTCATTCTATTCTGGG
GGGTGGGGTGGGGCAGGACAGCAAGGGGGAGGATTGGGAAGACAATAGCAGGCATGCTGGGGATGCGGTG
GGCTCTATGGCTTCTGAGGCGGAAAGAACCAGCTGGGGCTCTAGGGGGTATCCCC
[124 nt withheld, positions 2296-2419]
C
[91 nt withheld, positions 2421-2511]
A
[49 nt withheld, positions 2513-2561]
CCTTTGACGTTGGAGTCCACGTTCTTT
[37 nt withheld, positions 2589-2625]
ACCCTATCTCGGTCTATTCTTTTGATTTATAAGGGATTTTGCCGATTTCGGCCTATTGGTTAAAAAATGA
GCTGATTTAACAAAAATTTAACGCGAATTAATTCTGTGGAATGTGTGTCAGTTAGGGTGTGGAAAGTCCC
CAGGCTCCCCAGCAGGCAGAAGTATGCAAAGCATGCATCTCAATTAGTCAGCAACCAGGTGTGGAAAGTC
CCCAGGCTCCCCAGCAGGCAGAAGTATGCAAAGCATGCATCTCAATTAGTCAGCAACCATAGTCCCGCCC
CTAACTCCGCCCATCCCGCCCCTAACTCCGCCCAGTTCCGCCCATTCTCCGCCCCATGGCTGACTAATTT
TTTTTATTTATGCAGAGGCCGAGGCCGCCTCTGCCTCTGAGCTATTCCAGAAGTAGTGAGGAGGCTTTTT
TGGAGGCCTAGGCTTTTGCAAAAAGCTCCCGGGAGCTTGTATATCCATTTTCGGATCTGATCAAGAGACA
GGATGAGGATCGTTTCGCATGATTGAACAAGATGGATTGCACGCAGGTTCTCCGGCCGCTTGGGTGGAGA
GGCTATTCGGCTATGACTGGGCACAACAGACAATCGGCTGCTCTGATGCCGCCGTGTTCCGGCTGTCAGC
GCAGGGGCGCCCGGTTCTTTTTGTCAAGACCGACCTGTCCGGTGCCCTGAATGAACTGCAGGACGAGGCA
GCGCGGCTATCGTGGCTGGCCACGACGGGCGTTCCTTGCGCAGCTGTGCTCGACGTTGTCACTGAAGCGG
GAAGGGACTGGCTGCTATTGGGCGAAGTGCCGGGGCAGGATCTCCTGTCATCTCACCTTGCTCCTGCCGA
GAAAGTATCCATCATGGCTGATGCAATGCGGCGGCTGCATACGCTTGATCCGGCTACCTGCCCATTCGAC
CACCAAGCGAAACATCGCATCGAGCGAGCACGTACTCGGATGGAAGCCGGTCTTGTCGATCAGGATGATC
TGGACGAAGAGCATCAGGGGCTCGCGCCAGCCGAACTGTTCGCCAGGCTCAAGGCGCGCATGCCCGACGG
CGAGGATCTCGTCGTGACCCATGGCGATGCCTGCTTGCCGAATATCATGGTGGAAAATGGCCGCTTTTCT
GGATTCATCGACTGTGGCCGGCTGGGTGTGGCGGACCGCTATCAGGACATAGCGTTGGCTACCCGTGATA
TTGCTGAAGAGCTTGGCGGCGAATGGGCTGACCGCTTCCTCGTGCTTTACGGTATCGCCGCTCCCGATTC
GCAGCGCATCGCCTTCTATCGCCTTCTTGACGAGTTCTTCTGAGCGGGACTCTGGGGTTCGAAATGACCG
ACCAAGCGACGCCCAACCTGCCATCACGAGATTTCGATTCCACCGCCGCCTTCTATGAAAGGTTGGGCTT
CGGAATCGTTTTCCGGGACGCCGGCTGGATGATCCTCCAGCGCGGGGATCTCATGCTGGAGTTCTTCGCC
CACCCCAACTTGTTTATTGCAGCTTATAATGGTTACAAATAAAGCAATAGCATCACAAATTTCACAAATA
AAGCATTTTTTTCACTGCATTCTAGTTGTGGTTTGTCCAAACTCATCAATGTATCTTATCATGTCTGTAT
ACCGTCGACCTCTAGCTAGAGCTTGGCGTAATCATGGTCATAGCTGTTTCCTGTGTGAAATTGTTATCCG
CTCACAATTCCACACAACATACGAGCCGGAAGCATAAAGTGTAAAGCCTGGGGTGCCTAATGAGTGAGCT
AACTCACATTAATTGCGTTGCGCTCACTGCCCGCTTTCCAGTCGGGAAACCTGTCGTGCCAGCTGCATTA
ATGAATCGGCCAACGCGCGGGGAGAGGCGGTTTGCGTATTGGGCGCTCTTCCGCTTCCTCGCTCACTGAC
TCGCTGCGCTCGGTCGTTCGGCTGCGGCGAGCGGTATCAGCTCACTCAAAGGCGGTAATACGGTTATCCA
CAGAATCAGGGGATAACGCAGGAAAGAACATGTGAGCAAAAGGCCAGCAAAAGGCCAGGAACCGTAAAAA
GGCCGCGTTGCTGGCGTTTTTCCATAGGCTCCGCCCCCCTGACGAGCATCACAAAAATCGACGCTCAAGT
CAGAGGTGGCGAAACCCGACAGGACTATAAAGATACCAGGCGTTTCCCCCTGGAAGCTCCCTCGTGCGCT
CTCCTGTTCCGACCCTGCCGCTTACCGGATACCTGTCCGCCTTTCTCCCTTCGGGAAGCGTGGCGCTTTC
TCATAGCTCACGCTGTAGGTATCTCAGTTCGGTGTAGGTCGTTCGCTCCAAGCTGGGCTGTGTGCACGAA
CCCCCCGTTCAGCCCGACCGCTGCGCCTTATCCGGTAACTATCGTCTTGAGTCCAACCCGGTAAGACACG
ACTTATCGCCACTGGCAGCAGCCACTGGTAACAGGATTAGCAGAGCGAGGTATGTAGGCGGTGCTACAGA
GTTCTTGAAGTGGTGGCCTAACTACGGCTACACTAGAAGAACAGTATTTGGTATCTGCGCTCTGCTGAAG
CCAGTTACCTTCGGAAAAAGAGTTGGTAGCTCTTGATCCGGCAAACAAACCACCGCTGGTAGCGGTGGTT
TTTTTGTTTGCAAGCAGCAGATTACGCGCAGAAAAAAAGGATCTCAAGAAGATCCTTTGATCTTTTCTAC
GGGGTCTGACGCTCAGTGGAACGAAAACTCACGTTAAGGGATTTTGGTCATGAGATTATCAAAAAGGATC
TTCACCTAGATCCTTTTAAATTAAAAATGAAGTTTTAAATCAATCTAAAGTATATATGAGTAAACTTGGT
CTGACAGTTACCAATGCTTAATCAGTGAGGCACCTATCTCAGCGATCTGTCTATTTCGTTCATCCATAGT
TGCCTGACTTCCCGTCGTGTAGATAACTACGATACGGGAGGGCTTACCATCTGGCCCCAGTGCTGCAATG
ATACCGCGAGACCCACGCTCACCGGCTCCAGATTTATCAGCAATAAACCAGCCAGCCGGAAGGGCCGAGC
GCAGAAGTGGTCCTGCAACTTTATCCGCCTCCATCCAGTCTATTAATTGTTGCCGGGAAGCTAGAGTAAG
TAGTTCGCCAGTTAATAGTTTGCGCAACGTTGTTGCCATTGCTACAGGCATCGTGGTGTCACGCTCGTCG
TTTGGTATGGCTTCATTCAGCTCCGGTTCCCAACGATCAAGGCGAGTTACATGATCCCCCATGTTGTGCA
AAAAAGCGGTTAGCTCCTTCGGTCCTCCGATCGTTGTCAGAAGTAAGTTGGCCGCAGTGTTATCACTCAT
GGTTATGGCAGCACTGCATAATTCTCTTACTGTCATGCCATCCGTAAGATGCTTTTCTGTGACTGGTGAG
TACTCAACCAAGTCATTCTGAGAATAGTGTATGCGGCGACCGAGTTGCTCTTGCCCGGCGTCAATACGGG
ATAATACCGCGCCACATAGCAGAACTTTAAAAGTGCTCATCATTGGAAAACGTTCTTCGGGGCGAAAACT
CTCAAGGATCTTACCGCTGTTGAGATCCAGTTCGATGTAACCCACTCGTGCACCCAACTGATCTTCAGCA
TCTTTTACTTTCACCAGCGTTTCTGGGTGAGCAAAAACAGGAAGGCAAAATGCCGCAAAAAAGGGAATAA
GGGCGACACGGAAATGTTGAATACTCATACTCTTCCTTTTTCAATATTATTGAAGCATTTATCAGGGTTA
TTGTCTCATGAGCGGATACATATTTGAATGTATTTAGAAAAATAAACAAATAGGGGTTCCGCGCACATTT
CCCCGAAAAGTGCCACCTGACGTCGACGGATCGGGAGATCTCCCGATCCCCTATGGTGCACTCTCAGTAC
AATCTGCTCTGATGCCGCATAGTTAAGCCAGTATCTGCTCCCTGCTTGTGTGTTGGAGGTCGCTGAGTAG
TGCGCGAGCAAAATTTAAGCTACAACAAGGCAAGGCTTGACCGACAATTGCATGAAGAATCTGCTTAGGG
TTAGGCGTTTTGCGCTGCTTCGCGATGTACGGGCCAGATATACGCGTT
Features (pLannotate 1.2.2; 22 found; start..end, strand, type, name):
      1..380     +  enhancer       CMV enhancer: human cytomegalovirus immediate early enhancer
    381..584     +  promoter       CMV promoter: human cytomegalovirus (CMV) immediate early promoter
    580..613     +  LTR            5' LTR (truncated) (fragment): truncated 5' long terminal repeat (LTR) from HIV-1
    629..647     +  promoter       T7 promoter: promoter for bacteriophage T7 RNA polymerase
    710..1150    +  CDS            GAL4 DNA binding domain: DNA binding domain of the GAL4 transcriptional activator; Saccharomyces cerevisiae GAL4 (truncated)
   1160..1957    +  CDS            BHLHE41 (fragment): BHE41_HUMAN - Also known as BHLHB3, DEC2 From Homo sapiens (Human).
   1982..2000    -  promoter       SP6 promoter: promoter for bacteriophage SP6 RNA polymerase
   2026..2250    +  polyA_signal   bGH poly(A) signal: bovine growth hormone polyadenylation signal
   2254..2275    +  promoter       SV40 promoter (fragment): SV40 enhancer and early promoter
   2296..2724    +  rep_origin     f1 ori (sequence partly withheld): f1 bacteriophage origin of replication; arrow indicates direction of (+) strand synthesis
   2738..3067    +  promoter       SV40 promoter: SV40 enhancer and early promoter
   3134..3925    +  CDS            neo: KKA2_KLEPN - Also known as kan, nptII. Experimental evidence at protein level: Swiss-Prot protein existence level 1. Resistance to kanamycin, neomycin, paromomycin, ribostamycin, butirosin and gentamicin B. From Klebsiella pneumoniae.
   3949..4107    +  CDS            ble (fragment): BLE_KLEPN - Experimental evidence at protein level: Swiss-Prot protein existence level 1. Binding protein with a strong affinity to the bleomycin family of antibiotics. Binds to CL990; an antimitotic-antibiotic compound. From Klebsiella pneumoniae.
   4102..4223    +  polyA_signal   SV40 poly(A) signal: SV40 polyadenylation signal
   4296..4312    -  protein_bind   lac operator: The lac repressor binds to the lac operator to inhibit transcription in E. coli. This inhibition can be relieved by adding lactose or isopropyl-β-D-thiogalactopyranoside (IPTG). lac repressor encoded by lacI
   4320..4350    -  promoter       lac promoter: promoter for the E. coli lac operon
   4365..4386    -  protein_bind   CAP binding site: CAP binding activates transcription in the presence of cAMP. E. coli catabolite activator protein
   4399..4491    -  CDS            lacI (fragment): lac repressor; lacI; The lac repressor binds to the lac operator to inhibit transcription in E. coli. This inhibition can be relieved by adding lactose or isopropyl-β-D-thiogalactopyranoside (IPTG).
   4674..5262    -  rep_origin     ori: high-copy-number ColE1/pMB1/pBR322/pUC origin of replication
   5433..6293    -  CDS            AmpR: β-lactamase; bla; confers resistance to ampicillin, carbenicillin, and related antibiotics
   6294..6398    -  promoter       AmpR promoter: bla
   6457..6509    -  misc_feature   bom (fragment): basis of mobility region from pBR322
