[The description below was written by a language model from this plasmid's Addgene catalogue record and pLannotate feature annotations shown in this document.]
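Description:
pGAL4-DBD-BHLHE41wt-IDR is a mammalian expression plasmid of about 6.7 kb built on the pcDNA3.1 backbone. It produces a fusion of the yeast GAL4 DNA-binding domain with the wild-type intrinsically disordered region (IDR) of the human transcription factor BHLHE41 (also called DEC2 or SHARP1). It is maintained in E. coli at high copy through a ColE1/pUC-type origin, with ampicillin selection from the β-lactamase gene. An f1 origin is also present. For mammalian cells, an SV40 early promoter drives a neomycin phosphotransferase gene followed by an SV40 polyadenylation signal, the standard arrangement for G418 selection of stable transfectants.

The expression cassette starts with the CMV immediate-early enhancer and promoter. These drive the truncated GAL4 DNA-binding domain, followed almost immediately by a roughly 800 bp fragment of the BHLHE41 coding sequence, and transcription ends at the bovine growth hormone polyadenylation signal. A T7 promoter upstream and a reverse-oriented SP6 promoter downstream flank the insert. The automated annotation also reports short fragments of an HIV-1 LTR, ble, lacI and a lac promoter/operator region. These look like backbone remnants or partial matches rather than functional parts of the design.

Tethering a protein segment to GAL4 binding sites (UAS elements) via the GAL4 domain is a common way to test that segment's transcriptional activity on a co-transfected reporter. The record gives no assay details and describes no reporter. The "wt" label suggests this construct is the wild-type reference for comparison with variant IDR versions, and the associated publication concerns transcriptional condensates in human repeat expansion disease.
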