Addgene plasmid #145229: pGAL4-DBD-BHLHE41wt-IDR
Purpose: Expresses fusion of GAL4 DNA-binding domain and BHLHE41wt IDR
Depositing lab: Denes Hnisz. Depositing organization: Max Planck Institute for Molecular Genetics. Publication: Unblending of Transcriptional Condensates in Human Repeat Expansion Disease. Basu S, Mackowiak SD, Niskanen H, Knezevic D, Asimi V, Grosswendt S, Geertsema H, Ali S, Jerkovic I, Ewers H, Mundlos S, Meissner A, Ibrahim DM, Hnisz D. Cell. 2020 May 28;181(5):1062-1079.e30. doi: 10.1016/j.cell.2020.04.018. Epub 2020 May 7. PubMed 32386547.
Backbone
  Vector backbone: pcDNA3.1
  Vector type: Mammalian Expression
Growth in bacteria
  Bacterial resistance: Ampicillin, 100 μg/mL
  Growth temperature: 37°C
  Growth strain: DH5alpha
  Copy number: High Copy
Gene/Insert
  Gene/Insert name: BHLHE41wt-IDR
  Species: H. sapiens (human)
  Entrez Gene: BHLHE41 (a.k.a. BHLHB3, DEC2, FNSS1, SHARP1, hDEC2)
  Cloning method: Restriction Enzyme; 5′ cloning site Unknown (unknown if destroyed)
  Sequencing primers: 5′ agactgatatgcctctaaca; 3′ GAGAAAGGAAGGGAAGAAAGCG
Terms and licenses: Academic/Nonprofit Terms; Industry Terms: Not Available to Industry
How to cite: pGAL4-DBD-BHLHE41wt-IDR was a gift from Denes Hnisz (Addgene plasmid # 145229 ; http://n2t.net/addgene:145229 ; RRID:Addgene_145229)
